Addgene plasmid #213235: F2RL1-DuET
Purpose: The DuET construct encodes the named human GPCR engineered with a cleaved hemagglutinin signal peptide, a 5' FLAG and a 3' 1D4 epitope tag optimized for expression in mammalian cells and proteomics studies.
Depositing lab: Thomas Sakmar. Depositing organization: Rockefeller University. Publication: Multiplexed selectivity screening of anti-GPCR antibodies. Dahl L, Kotliar IB, Bendes A, Dodig-Crnkovic T, Fromm S, Elofsson A, Uhlen M, Sakmar TP, Schwenk JM. Sci Adv. 2023 May 3;9(18):eadf9297. doi: 10.1126/sciadv.adf9297. Epub 2023 May 3. PubMed 37134173.
Backbone
  Vector backbone: pcDNA 3.1 (+)
  Vector type: Mammalian Expression
Growth in bacteria
  Bacterial resistance: Ampicillin, 100 μg/mL
  Growth temperature: 37°C
  Growth strain: DH5alpha
  Copy number: High Copy
Gene/Insert
  Gene/Insert name: F2RL1 (alt names: F2R like trypsin receptor 1; GPR11, PAR2)
  Species: H. sapiens (human)
  Entrez Gene: F2RL1 (a.k.a. GPR11, PAR2)
  Promoter: CMV, T7
  Tag / fusion protein: FLAG (N terminal on insert); 1D4 (C terminal on insert)
  Cloning method: Gibson Cloning
Terms and licenses: Academic/Nonprofit Terms; Industry Terms: Not Available to Industry
Depositor comments: Class: A, Family: Proteinase-activated. Ensembl ID: ENSG00000164251, Uniprot ID: P55085
How to cite: F2RL1-DuET was a gift from Thomas Sakmar (Addgene plasmid # 213235 ; http://n2t.net/addgene:213235 ; RRID:Addgene_213235)
