[The description below was written by a language model from this plasmid's Addgene catalogue record and pLannotate feature annotations shown in this document.]
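Description:
F2RL1-DuET is a mammalian expression plasmid built on the pcDNA 3.1 (+) backbone that carries the human F2RL1 gene, encoding proteinase-activated receptor 2 (PAR2, also known as GPR11), a class A G protein-coupled receptor activated by trypsin and trypsin-like proteases. It is propagated in E. coli as a high-copy plasmid through a ColE1/pUC-type origin and is selected with ampicillin via the β-lactamase gene and its native promoter. An f1 origin is also present. For selection in mammalian cells, the backbone supplies a neomycin phosphotransferase cassette driven by the SV40 enhancer/early promoter and terminated by an SV40 polyadenylation signal. Small annotated fragments such as lacI, ble, bom and a short HIV-1 LTR match appear to be backbone remnants or incidental sequence similarities rather than functional elements.

The receptor coding sequence sits downstream of the CMV immediate-early enhancer and promoter, which drives strong constitutive transcription in mammalian cells, and is followed by the bovine growth hormone polyadenylation signal. A T7 promoter lies between the CMV promoter and the insert and can serve for in vitro transcription. In the DuET design, the receptor is preceded by a cleavable hemagglutinin signal peptide, which promotes membrane insertion and is removed to expose an N-terminal FLAG epitope. A 1D4 epitope is fused to the C terminus. The feature table detects the FLAG sequence just upstream of the F2RL1 reading frame but does not annotate the signal peptide or the 1D4 tag, which are known only from the catalogue entry. The two tags allow capture and detection from either end of the receptor. According to the record, the construct is optimised for mammalian expression and proteomics studies, and the associated work used it for multiplexed selectivity screening of anti-GPCR antibodies.
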