Features (pLannotate 1.2.2; 21 found; start..end, strand, type, name):
    151..739     +  rep_origin     ori: high-copy-number ColE1/pMB1/pBR322/pUC origin of replication
    922..1014    +  CDS            lacI (fragment): lac repressor; lacI; The lac repressor binds to the lac operator to inhibit transcription in E. coli. This inhibition can be relieved by adding lactose or isopropyl-β-D-thiogalactopyranoside (IPTG).
   1027..1048    +  protein_bind   CAP binding site: CAP binding activates transcription in the presence of cAMP. E. coli catabolite activator protein
   1063..1093    +  promoter       lac promoter: promoter for the E. coli lac operon
   1101..1117    +  protein_bind   lac operator: The lac repressor binds to the lac operator to inhibit transcription in E. coli. This inhibition can be relieved by adding lactose or isopropyl-β-D-thiogalactopyranoside (IPTG). lac repressor encoded by lacI
   1190..1311    -  polyA_signal   SV40 poly(A) signal: SV40 polyadenylation signal
   1306..1464    -  CDS            ble (fragment): BLE_KLEPN - Experimental evidence at protein level: Swiss-Prot protein existence level 1. Binding protein with a strong affinity to the bleomycin family of antibiotics. Binds to CL990; an antimitotic-antibiotic compound. From Klebsiella pneumoniae.
   1488..2279    -  CDS            neo: KKA2_KLEPN - Also known as kan, nptII. Experimental evidence at protein level: Swiss-Prot protein existence level 1. Resistance to kanamycin, neomycin, paromomycin, ribostamycin, butirosin and gentamicin B. From Klebsiella pneumoniae.
   2346..2675    -  promoter       SV40 promoter: SV40 enhancer and early promoter
   2689..3117    -  rep_origin     f1 ori (sequence partly withheld): f1 bacteriophage origin of replication; arrow indicates direction of (+) strand synthesis
   3138..3159    -  promoter       SV40 promoter (fragment): SV40 enhancer and early promoter
   3163..3387    -  polyA_signal   bGH poly(A) signal: bovine growth hormone polyadenylation signal
   3518..4708    -  CDS            F2RL1: PAR2_HUMAN - Also known as GPR11, PAR2. Experimental evidence at protein level: Swiss-Prot protein existence level 1. Receptor for trypsin and trypsin-like enzymes coupled to G proteins (PubMed:28445455). Its function is mediated through the activation of several signaling pathways including phospholipase C (PLC), intracellular calcium, mitogen-activated protein kinase (MAPK), I-kappaB kinase/NF-kappaB and Rho (PubMed:28445455). Can also be transactivated by cleaved F2R/PAR1. Involved in modulation of inflammatory responses and regulation of innate and adaptive immunity, and acts as a sensor f
   4721..4741    -  CDS            3xFLAG (fragment): three tandem FLAG® epitope tags
   4834..4852    -  promoter       T7 promoter: promoter for bacteriophage T7 RNA polymerase
   4868..4901    -  LTR            5' LTR (truncated) (fragment): truncated 5' long terminal repeat (LTR) from HIV-1
   4897..5100    -  promoter       CMV promoter: human cytomegalovirus (CMV) immediate early promoter
   5101..5480    -  enhancer       CMV enhancer: human cytomegalovirus immediate early enhancer
   5635..5687    +  misc_feature   bom (fragment): basis of mobility region from pBR322
   5746..5850    +  promoter       AmpR promoter: bla
   5851..6711    +  CDS            AmpR: β-lactamase; bla; confers resistance to ampicillin, carbenicillin, and related antibiotics
>Addgene plasmid #213235 | F2RL1-DuET | addgene full sequence | sequence record 430793 | Addgene NGS Result
ATATATACTTTAGATTGATTTAAAACTTCATTTTTAATTTAAAAGGATCTAGGTGAAGATCCTTTTTGAT
AATCTCATGACCAAAATCCCTTAACGTGAGTTTTCGTTCCACTGAGCGTCAGACCCCGTAGAAAAGATCA
AAGGATCTTCTTGAGATCCTTTTTTTCTGCGCGTAATCTGCTGCTTGCAAACAAAAAAACCACCGCTACC
AGCGGTGGTTTGTTTGCCGGATCAAGAGCTACCAACTCTTTTTCCGAAGGTAACTGGCTTCAGCAGAGCG
CAGATACCAAATACCGTTCTTCTAGTGTAGCCGTAGTTAGGCCACCACTTCAAGAACTCTGTAGCACCGC
CTACATACCTCGCTCTGCTAATCCTGTTACCAGTGGCTGCTGCCAGTGGCGATAAGTCGTGTCTTACCGG
GTTGGACTCAAGACGATAGTTACCGGATAAGGCGCAGCGGTCGGGCTGAACGGGGGGTTCGTGCACACAG
CCCAGCTTGGAGCGAACGACCTACACCGAACTGAGATACCTACAGCGTGAGCTATGAGAAAGCGCCACGC
TTCCCGAAGGGAGAAAGGCGGACAGGTATCCGGTAAGCGGCAGGGTCGGAACAGGAGAGCGCACGAGGGA
GCTTCCAGGGGGAAACGCCTGGTATCTTTATAGTCCTGTCGGGTTTCGCCACCTCTGACTTGAGCGTCGA
TTTTTGTGATGCTCGTCAGGGGGGCGGAGCCTATGGAAAAACGCCAGCAACGCGGCCTTTTTACGGTTCC
TGGCCTTTTGCTGGCCTTTTGCTCACATGTTCTTTCCTGCGTTATCCCCTGATTCTGTGGATAACCGTAT
TACCGCCTTTGAGTGAGCTGATACCGCTCGCCGCAGCCGAACGACCGAGCGCAGCGAGTCAGTGAGCGAG
GAAGCGGAAGAGCGCCCAATACGCAAACCGCCTCTCCCCGCGCGTTGGCCGATTCATTAATGCAGCTGGC
ACGACAGGTTTCCCGACTGGAAAGCGGGCAGTGAGCGCAACGCAATTAATGTGAGTTAGCTCACTCATTA
GGCACCCCAGGCTTTACACTTTATGCTTCCGGCTCGTATGTTGTGTGGAATTGTGAGCGGATAACAATTT
CACACAGGAAACAGCTATGACCATGATTACGCCAAGCTCTAGCTAGAGGTCGACGGTATACAGACATGAT
AAGATACATTGATGAGTTTGGACAAACCACAACTAGAATGCAGTGAAAAAAATGCTTTATTTGTGAAATT
TGTGATGCTATTGCTTTATTTGTAACCATTATAAGCTGCAATAAACAAGTTGGGGTGGGCGAAGAACTCC
AGCATGAGATCCCCGCGCTGGAGGATCATCCAGCCGGCGTCCCGGAAAACGATTCCGAAGCCCAACCTTT
CATAGAAGGCGGCGGTGGAATCGAAATCTCGTGATGGCAGGTTGGGCGTCGCTTGGTCGGTCATTTCGAA
CCCCAGAGTCCCGCTCAGAAGAACTCGTCAAGAAGGCGATAGAAGGCGATGCGCTGCGAATCGGGAGCGG
CGATACCGTAAAGCACGAGGAAGCGGTCAGCCCATTCGCCGCCAAGCTCTTCAGCAATATCACGGGTAGC
CAACGCTATGTCCTGATAGCGGTCCGCCACACCCAGCCGGCCACAGTCGATGAATCCAGAAAAGCGGCCA
TTTTCCACCATGATATTCGGCAAGCAGGCATCGCCATGGGTCACGACGAGATCCTCGCCGTCGGGCATGC
GCGCCTTGAGCCTGGCGAACAGTTCGGCTGGCGCGAGCCCCTGATGCTCTTCGTCCAGATCATCCTGATC
GACAAGACCGGCTTCCATCCGAGTACGTGCTCGCTCGATGCGATGTTTCGCTTGGTGGTCGAATGGGCAG
GTAGCCGGATCAAGCGTATGCAGCCGCCGCATTGCATCAGCCATGATGGATACTTTCTCGGCAGGAGCAA
GGTGAGATGACAGGAGATCCTGCCCCGGCACTTCGCCCAATAGCAGCCAGTCCCTTCCCGCTTCAGTGAC
AACGTCGAGCACAGCTGCGCAAGGAACGCCCGTCGTGGCCAGCCACGATAGCCGCGCTGCCTCGTCCTGC
AGTTCATTCAGGGCACCGGACAGGTCGGTCTTGACAAAAAGAACCGGGCGCCCCTGCGCTGACAGCCGGA
ACACGGCGGCATCAGAGCAGCCGATTGTCTGTTGTGCCCAGTCATAGCCGAATAGCCTCTCCACCCAAGC
GGCCGGAGAACCTGCGTGCAATCCATCTTGTTCAATCATGCGAAACGATCCTCATCCTGTCTCTTGATCA
GATCCGAAAATGGATATACAAGCTCCCGGGAGCTTTTTGCAAAAGCCTAGGCCTCCAAAAAAGCCTCCTC
ACTACTTCTGGAATAGCTCAGAGGCAGAGGCGGCCTCGGCCTCTGCATAAATAAAAAAAATTAGTCAGCC
ATGGGGCGGAGAATGGGCGGAACTGGGCGGAGTTAGGGGCGGGATGGGCGGAGTTAGGGGCGGGACTATG
GTTGCTGACTAATTGAGATGCATGCTTTGCATACTTCTGCCTGCTGGGGAGCCTGGGGACTTTCCACACC
TGGTTGCTGACTAATTGAGATGCATGCTTTGCATACTTCTGCCTGCTGGGGAGCCTGGGGACTTTCCACA
CCCTAACTGACACACATTCCACAGAATTAATTCGCGTTAAATTTTTGTTAAATCAGCTCATTTTTTAACC
AATAGGCCGAAATCGGCAAAATCCCTTATAAATCAAAAGAATAGACCGAGATAGGGT
[37 nt withheld, positions 2788-2824]
AAAGAACGTGGACTCCAACGTCAAAGG
[49 nt withheld, positions 2852-2900]
T
[91 nt withheld, positions 2902-2992]
G
[124 nt withheld, positions 2994-3117]
GGGGATACCCCCTAGAGCCCCAGCTGGTTCTTTCCGCCTCAGAAGCCATAGAGCCCACCGCATCCCCAGC
ATGCCTGCTATTGTCTTCCCAATCCTCCCCCTTGCTGTCCTGCCCCACCCCACCCCCCAGAATAGAATGA
CACCTACTCAGACAATGCGATGCAATTTCCTCATTTTATTAGGAAAGGACAGTGGGAGTGGCACCTTCCA
GGGTCAAGGAAGGCACGGGGGAGGGGCAAACAACAGATGGCTGGCAACTAGAAGGCACAGTCGAGGCTGA
TCAGCGGGTTTAAACGGGCCCTCTAGACTCGAGTTAGGCAGGGGCCACCTGAGAAGTCTCGGTCTTAGAC
ACGGTGGTGCTGGCCTCATCGAATTCACCGGTGCGTCCACCGGTATCGATGTAGCTAGTCTTCACCGTAG
TACTAGAACTGCTGTAAGAAGAAGATTTCCGAGAGTGTTTCTTAGAAGTAAGGCTGACCTGCATCTGCTT
GACAGTTCGCACGCTCCGACACAGAAGGGCGTTCTTGGCGTGGTCCCGAAAATCGTGTGAGACAAAGTAA
TACACGAAAGGGTCTATACATGAATTAAGGGTGCTCAGACAAAGTGCCACAATGTACAGGGCATAAACAT
GGGACTGGCCCTGGGACTTAATCAGAAAGTAATGCACCACCAACAGAAGATTAGAGGGCGTAAAGCAGAT
GAGGTACATGGCCAGTACAGTGACGATCAACTTGATAGCCCGTTTCCGCTTTTTCTCTGAATTTTCGTCC
ATGGCAGAGCTTCTAAGCATGCGGATCATCAGCACATAGGCACTAGCAGTCAGAAATGCGGGAAAGAGGA
AGACTCCAATGGCCAAACTCAGGAAATAATTGAACATGTCGCCTACCAGCAGCTGCTCAGGAAGGACGTC
GTGACAAGTAGTGATGTTCAGAGCGGGGATGAATATGGTTTGCTTAACCACATAAAGCGGAATTGTCACG
AGCAGGATCAGCAACCATATAGCCAAGGAAATACCGATCGCGATGTTGGCCTTCTTCCGAGAGTGACCCA
TCGGGTTCACGATGACCCAATACCTTTGCACGCTCAGGCACGTCATGAAGAGGATAGAACAGTACATATT
TCCGTAAAAGAATCCAATAAGGACATTGCAGAGTGCCTCTCCATAGATCCAGTTATTGCCGTGGATGTGG
TACGCTATCTTCAAGGGAAACCAAATGACACTAAGCAGATCGGCCAGGGCAAGATTAGCCATGTAGATGA
CCGCTGGGTGTTTCTTCTTAGTTCTGAACAAGAAAACCCAGAGGGCCATCCCATTGCTTGGAAGGCCCAC
CACGAAAACGATAGTGTAAACAATTGGGAGGAAAACTGTCGTCAGCTTACCAGTCAAGACGGATGCACTG
AATTCGTCAACTGAAAACACAGTTTCGACGGTCACTCCCTTACCTGTCACGTGGCTGGTGCCATCTACCT
TGCCGATCAGTGATCGTCCCTTGGATGACCTGTTGGTGCCCTGAATTGTGCCACTGCAGGAGAGAGATGC
AGCGAGCAGGATTGCCGCCCCGAGCAGCCACGCGGCAGAGGGACTCCGCATATCGATGCTGGCGTCATCA
TCGTCCTTGTAGTCGGCGAATACCAGGCAGAAGATGTAGCTCAGGGCGATGATCGTCTTCATGGTGGCGC
TAAGCTTAAGTTTAAACGCTAGCCAGCTTGGGTCTCCCTATAGTGAGTCGTATTAATTTCGATAAGCCAG
TAAGCAGTGGGTTCTCTAGTTAGCCAGAGAGCTCTGCTTATATAGACCTCCCACCGTACACGCCTACCGC
CCATTTGCGTCAATGGGGCGGAGTTGTTACGACATTTTGGAAAGTCCCGTTGATTTTGGTGCCAAAACAA
ACTCCCATTGACGTCAATGGGGTGGAGACTTGGAAATCCCCGTGAGTCAAACCGCTATCCACGCCCATTG
ATGTACTGCCAAAACCGCATCACCATGGTAATAGCGATGACTAATACGTAGATGTACTGCCAAGTAGGAA
AGTCCCATAAGGTCATGTACTGGGCATAATGCCAGGCGGGCCATTTACCGTCATTGACGTCAATAGGGGG
CGTACTTGGCATATGATACACTTGATGTACTGCCAAGTGGGCAGTTTACCGTAAATACTCCACCCATTGA
CGTCAATGGAAAGTCCCTATTGGCGTTACTATGGGAACATACGTCATTATTGACGTCAATGGGCGGGGGT
CGTTGGGCGGTCAGCCAGGCGGGCCATTTACCGTAAGTTATGTAACGCGGAACTCCATATATGGGCTATG
AACTAATGACCCCGTAATTGATTACTATTAATAACTAGTCAATAATCAATGTCAACGCGTATATCTGGCC
CGTACATCGCGAAGCAGCGCAAAACGCCTAACCCTAAGCAGATTCTTCATGCAAATGTCGGTCAAGCCTT
GCCTTGTTGTAGCTTAAATTTTGCTCGCGCACTACTCAGCGACCTCCAACACACAAGCAGGGAGCAGATA
CTGGCTTAACTATGCGGCATCAGAGCAGATTGTACTGAGAGTGCACCATAGGGGATCGGGAGATCTCCCG
ATCCGTCGACGTCAGGTGGCACTTTTCGGGGAAATGTGCGCGGAACCCCTATTTGTTTATTTTTCTAAAT
ACATTCAAATATGTATCCGCTCATGAGACAATAACCCTGATAAATGCTTCAATAATATTGAAAAAGGAAG
AGTATGAGTATTCAACATTTCCGTGTCGCCCTTATTCCCTTTTTTGCGGCATTTTGCCTTCCTGTTTTTG
CTCACCCAGAAACGCTGGTGAAAGTAAAAGATGCTGAAGATCAGTTGGGTGCACGAGTGGGTTACATCGA
ACTGGATCTCAACAGCGGTAAGATCCTTGAGAGTTTTCGCCCCGAAGAACGTTTTCCAATGATGAGCACT
TTTAAAGTTCTGCTATGTGGCGCGGTATTATCCCGTATTGACGCCGGGCAAGAGCAACTCGGTCGCCGCA
TACACTATTCTCAGAATGACTTGGTTGAGTACTCACCAGTCACAGAAAAGCATCTTACGGATGGCATGAC
AGTAAGAGAATTATGCAGTGCTGCCATAACCATGAGTGATAACACTGCGGCCAACTTACTTCTGACAACG
ATCGGAGGACCGAAGGAGCTAACCGCTTTTTTGCACAACATGGGGGATCATGTAACTCGCCTTGATCGTT
GGGAACCGGAGCTGAATGAAGCCATACCAAACGACGAGCGTGACACCACGATGCCTGTAGCAATGGCAAC
AACGTTGCGCAAACTATTAACTGGCGAACTACTTACTCTAGCTTCCCGGCAACAATTAATAGACTGGATG
GAGGCGGATAAAGTTGCAGGACCACTTCTGCGCTCGGCCCTTCCGGCTGGCTGGTTTATTGCTGATAAAT
CTGGAGCCGGTGAGCGTGGGTCTCGCGGTATCATTGCAGCACTGGGGCCAGATGGTAAGCCCTCCCGTAT
CGTAGTTATCTACACGACGGGGAGTCAGGCAACTATGGATGAACGAAATAGACAGATCGCTGAGATAGGT
GCCTCACTGATTAAGCATTGGTAACTGTCAGACCAAGTTTACTC
